Addgene plasmid #160838: pXWS20LBS
Purpose: 20 repeats of LBS sponge
Depositing lab: Baojun Wang. Depositing organization: University of Edinburgh. Publication: Synthetic protein-binding DNA sponge as a tool to tune gene expression and mitigate protein toxicity. Wan X, Pinto F, Yu L, Wang B. Nat Commun. 2020 Nov 24;11(1):5961. doi: 10.1038/s41467-020-19552-9. PubMed 33235249.
Backbone
  Vector backbone: pSB3K3
  Backbone size w/o insert (bp): 2672
  Vector type: Synthetic Biology
Growth in bacteria
  Bacterial resistance: Kanamycin, 50 μg/mL
  Growth temperature: 30°C
  Growth strain: NEB Stable
  Copy number: Low Copy
Gene/Insert
  Gene/Insert name: (20 X LBS)-t
  Species: Synthetic
  Insert size (bp): 1469
  Cloning method: Restriction Enzyme; 5′ cloning site EcoRI (not destroyed); 3′ cloning site PstI (not destroyed)
  Sequencing primers: 5′ TGCCACCTGACGTCTAAGAA; 3′ ATTACCGCCTTTGAGTGAGC
Terms and licenses: Academic/Nonprofit Terms; Industry Terms: Not Available to Industry
Depositor comments: This plasmid may be prone to recombination. It is recommended to screen multiple DNA preparations from cultures started from single colonies.
How to cite: pXWS20LBS was a gift from Baojun Wang (Addgene plasmid # 160838 ; http://n2t.net/addgene:160838 ; RRID:Addgene_160838)
