[The description below was written by a language model from this plasmid's Addgene catalogue record and pLannotate feature annotations shown in this document.]
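Description:
pXWS20LBS is a bacterial synthetic-biology plasmid built on the BioBrick backbone pSB3K3. It carries a synthetic "DNA sponge" made of 20 tandem repeats of a protein-binding site designated LBS. The full sequence is about 4.1 kb. It replicates in E. coli from a p15A origin, catalogued here as low copy, which is compatible with ColE1-type plasmids and so allows co-maintenance with a second construct. Selection is by kanamycin through the aph(3')-Ia (KanR) gene. The annotation also picks up short fragments resembling bom, an RSF origin and β-lactamase. These are partial matches in the backbone rather than functional elements, and kanamycin is the only resistance recorded.

The roughly 1.5 kb insert, (20 × LBS)-t, sits between the BioBrick prefix and suffix and was cloned with EcoRI and PstI, both of which are retained. The repeat array itself has no annotated features in the table. It occupies the unannotated stretch after the prefix and is followed by the rrnB T1 and T7Te terminators, which correspond to the "t" in the insert name. A further putative terminator lies just upstream of the prefix and helps insulate the cloning site from backbone transcription. No promoter or coding sequence is annotated within the insert, which fits a non-expressed decoy array.

According to the associated publication title, such sponges are used to tune gene expression and mitigate protein toxicity, presumably by titrating the cognate DNA-binding protein away from its targets. The record does not identify the protein that binds LBS. Because of the repeats, the depositor notes that the plasmid may be prone to recombination.
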