Features (pLannotate 1.2.2; 10 found; start..end, strand, type, name):
    141..956     -  CDS            KanR: aminoglycoside phosphotransferase; aph(3')-Ia; confers resistance to kanamycin in bacteria or G418 (Geneticin®) in eukaryotes
   1283..1309    +  misc_feature   bom (fragment): basis of mobility region from pBR322
   1408..1463    -  rep_origin     RSF ori (fragment): Plasmids containing the RSF 1030 origin of replication can be propagated in E. coli cells that contain additional plasmids with compatible origins.
   1551..2095    -  rep_origin     p15A ori: Plasmids containing the medium-copy-number p15A origin of replication can be propagated in E. coli cells that contain a second plasmid with the ColE1 origin.
   2261..2506    -  CDS            bla(M) (fragment): β-lactamase lacking the signal sequence; bla(M); allows cytosolic expression of β-lactamase
   2585..2628    -  terminator     bacterial terminator: putative bacterial transcription terminator
   2631..2652    +  misc_feature   BioBrick prefix: BioBrick prefix for parts that do not start with "ATG"
   4001..4072    +  terminator     rrnB T1 terminator: transcription terminator T1 from the E. coli rrnB gene
   4088..4115    +  terminator     T7Te terminator: phage T7 early transcription terminator
   4122..1       +  misc_feature   BioBrick suffix (across the origin): universal suffix for all parts
>Addgene plasmid #160838 | pXWS20LBS | addgene full sequence | sequence record 317054 | Addgene NGS Result
GGCTTCCTCGCTCACTGACTCGCTGCGCTCGGTCGTTCGGCTGCGGCGAGCGGTATCAGCTCACTCAAAG
GCGGTAATCTCGAGTCCCGTCAAGTCAGCGTAATGCTCTGCCAGTGTTACAACCAATTAACCAATTCTGA
TTAGAAAAACTCATCGAGCATCAAATGAAACTGCAATTTATTCATATCAGGATTATCGATACCATATTTT
TGAAAAAGCCGTTTCTGTAATGAAGGAGAAAACTCACCGAGGCAGTTCCATAGGATGGCAAGATCCTGGT
ATCGGTCTGCGATTCCGACTCGTCCAACATCAATACAACCTATTAATTTCCCCTCGTCAAAAATAAGGTT
ATCAAGTGAGAAATCACCATGAGTGACGACTGAATCCGGTGAGAATGGCAAAAGCTTATGCATTTCTTTC
CAGACTTGTTCAACAGGCCAGCCATTACGCTCGTCATCAAAATCACTCGCATCAACCAAACCGTTATTCA
TTCGTGATTGCGCCTGAGCGAGACGAAATACGCGATCGCTGTTAAAAGGACAATTACAAACAGGAATCGA
ATGCAACCGGCGCAGGAACACTGCCAGCGCATCAACAATATTTTCACCTGAATCAGGATATTCTTCTAAT
ACCTGGAATGCTGTTTTCCCGGGGATCGCAGTGGTGAGTAACCATGCATCATCAGGAGTACGGATAAAAT
GCTTGATGGTCGGAAGAGGCATAAATTCCGTCAGCCAGTTTAGTCTGACCATCTCATCTGTAACATCATT
GGCAACGCTACCTTTGCCATGTTTCAGAAACAACTCTGGCGCATCGGGCTTCCCATACAATCGATAGATT
GTCGCACCTGATTGCCCGACATTATCGCGAGCCCATTTATACCCATATAAATCAGCATCCATGTTGGAAT
TTAATCGCGGCCTGGAGCAAGACGTTTCCCGTTGAATATGGCTCATAACACCCCTTGTATTACTGTTTAT
GTAAGCAGACAGTTTTATTGTTCATGATGATATATTTTTATCTTGTGCAATGTAACATCAGAGATTTTGA
GACACAACGTGGCTTTGTTGAATAAATCGAACTTTTGCTGAGTTGAAGGATCAGATCACGCATCTTCCCG
ACAACGCAGACCGTTCCGTGGCAAAGCAAAAGTTCAAAATCACCAACTGGTCCACCTACAACAAAGCTCT
CATCAACCGTGGCTCCCTCACTTTCTGGCTGGATGATGGGGCGATTCAGGCCTGGTATGAGTCAGCAACA
CCTTCTTCACGAGGCAGACCTCAGCGCTAGCGGAGTGTATACTGGCTTACTATGTTGGCACTGATGAGGG
TGTCAGTGAAGTGCTTCATGTGGCAGGAGAAAAAAGGCTGCACCGGTGCGTCAGCAGAATATGTGATACA
GGATATATTCCGCTTCCTCGCTCACTGACTCGCTACGCTCGGTCGTTCGACTGCGGCGAGCGGAAATGGC
TTACGAACGGGGCGGAGATTTCCTGGAAGATGCCAGGAAGATACTTAACAGGGAAGTGAGAGGGCCGCGG
CAAAGCCGTTTTTCCATAGGCTCCGCCCCCTGACAAGCATCACGAAATCTGACGCTCAAATCAGTGGTGG
CGAAACCCGACAGGACTATAAAGATACCAGGCGTTTCCCCCTGGCGGCTCCCTCGTGCGCTCTCCTGTTC
CTGCCTTTCGGTTTACCGGTGTCATTCCGCTGTTATGGCCGCGTTTGTCTCATTCCACGCCTGACACTCA
GTTCCGGGTAGGCAGTTCGCTCCAAGCTGGACTGTATGCACGAACCCCCCGTTCAGTCCGACCGCTGCGC
CTTATCCGGTAACTATCGTCTTGAGTCCAACCCGGAAAGACATGCAAAAGCACCACTGGCAGCAGCCACT
GGTAATTGATTTAGAGGAGTTAGTCTTGAAGTCATGCGCCGGTTAAGGCTAAACTGAAAGGACAAGTTTT
GGTGACTGCGCTCCTCCAAGCCAGTTACCTCGGTTCAAAGAGTTGGTAGCTCAGAGAACCTTCAAAAAAC
CGCCCTGCAAGGCGGTTTTTTCGTTTTCAGAGCAAGAGATTACGCGCAGACCAAAACGATCTCAAGAAGA
TCATCTTATTAAGGGGTCTGACGCTCAGTGGAACGAAAACTCACGTTAAGGGATTTTGGTCATGAGATTA
TCAAAAAGGATCTTCACCTAGATCCTTTTAAATTAAAAATGAAGTTTTAAATCAATCTAAAGTATATATG
AGTAAACTTGGTCTGACAGTTACCAATGCTTAATCAGTGAGGCACCTATCTCAGCGATCTGTCTATTTCG
TTCATCCATAGTTGCCTGACTCCCCGTCGTGTAGATAACTACGATACGGGAGGGCTTACCATCTGGCCCC
AGTGCTGCAATGATACCGCGAGACCCACGCTCACCGGCTCCAGATTTATCAGCAATAAACCAGCCAGCCG
GAAGGGCCGAGCGCAGAAGTGGTCCTGCAACTTTATCCGCCTCCATCCAGTCTATTCCATGGTGCCACCT
GACGTCTAAGAAACCATTATTATCATGACATTAACCTATAAAAATAGGCGTATCACGAGGCAGAATTTCA
GATAAAAAAAATCCTTAGCTTTCGCTAAGGATGATTTCTGGAATTCGCGGCCGCTTCTAGAGGCTCATAC
TGCGTAAGAGTCTTTAACATAAGCACCTGTAGGATCGTACAGGTTTACGCTAGGCTCCTTTGTCAAAAGT
GATCGCTAACATAAGCACCTGTAGGATCGTACAGGTTTACGCCTTCACGGGATAATGTGTTCTACAACAT
AAGCACCTGTAGGATCGTACAGGTTTACGCGCTTAAGTCAATCCAATGCGTTCAGGTGCAACATAAGCAC
CTGTAGGATCGTACAGGTTTACGCAACTCCGTCATCGTGGATGTCAATATTGGCAACATAAGCACCTGTA
GGATCGTACAGGTTTACGCTTGATTTCACCGCTGGCGTCAATGAGTGCTCATACTGCGTAAGAGTCTTTA
ACATAAGCACCTGTAGGATCGTACAGGTTTACGCTAGGCTCCTTTGTCAAAAGTGATCGCTAACATAAGC
ACCTGTAGGATCGTACAGGTTTACGCCTTCACGGGATAATGTGTTCTACAACATAAGCACCTGTAGGATC
GTACAGGTTTACGCGCTTAAGTCAATCCAATGCGTTCAGGTGCAACATAAGCACCTGTAGGATCGTACAG
GTTTACGCAACTCCGTCATCGTGGATGTCAATATTGGCAACATAAGCACCTGTAGGATCGTACAGGTTTA
CGCTTGATTTCACCGCTGGCGTCAATTTCCGCTCATACTGCGTAAGAGTCTTTAACATAAGCACCTGTAG
GATCGTACAGGTTTACGCTAGGCTCCTTTGTCAAAAGTGATCGCTAACATAAGCACCTGTAGGATCGTAC
AGGTTTACGCCTTCACGGGATAATGTGTTCTACAACATAAGCACCTGTAGGATCGTACAGGTTTACGCGC
TTAAGTCAATCCAATGCGTTCAGGTGCAACATAAGCACCTGTAGGATCGTACAGGTTTACGCAACTCCGT
CATCGTGGATGTCAATATTGGCAACATAAGCACCTGTAGGATCGTACAGGTTTACGCTTGATTTCACCGC
TGGCGTCAATGACTGCTCATACTGCGTAAGAGTCTTTAACATAAGCACCTGTAGGATCGTACAGGTTTAC
GCTAGGCTCCTTTGTCAAAAGTGATCGCTAACATAAGCACCTGTAGGATCGTACAGGTTTACGCCTTCAC
GGGATAATGTGTTCTACAACATAAGCACCTGTAGGATCGTACAGGTTTACGCGCTTAAGTCAATCCAATG
CGTTCAGGTGCAACATAAGCACCTGTAGGATCGTACAGGTTTACGCAACTCCGTCATCGTGGATGTCAAT
ATTGGCAACATAAGCACCTGTAGGATCGTACAGGTTTACGCTTGATTTCACCGCTGGCGTCAATTACTAG
AGCCAGGCATCAAATAAAACGAAAGGCTCAGTCGAAAGACTGGGCCTTTCGTTTTATCTGTTGTTTGTCG
GTGAACGCTCTCTACTAGAGTCACACTGGCTCACCTTCGGGTGGGCCTTTCTGCGTTTATATACTAGTAG
CGGCCGCTGCA
