>Addgene plasmid #160838 | pXWS20LBS | depositor partial sequence | sequence record 311339 | (20 X LBS)-t
GCTCATACTGCGTAAGAGTCTTTAACATAAGCACCTGTAGGATCGTACAGGTTTACGCTAGGCTCCTTTG
TCAAAAGTGATCGCTAACATAAGCACCTGTAGGATCGTACAGGTTTACGCCTTCACGGGATAATGTGTTC
TACAACATAAGCACCTGTAGGATCGTACAGGTTTACGCGCTTAAGTCAATCCAATGCGTTCAGGTGCAAC
ATAAGCACCTGTAGGATCGTACAGGTTTACGCAACTCCGTCATCGTGGATGTCAATATTGGCAACATAAG
CACCTGTAGGATCGTACAGGTTTACGCTTGATTTCACCGCTGGCGTCAATGAGTGCTCATACTGCGTAAG
AGTCTTTAACATAAGCACCTGTAGGATCGTACAGGTTTACGCTAGGCTCCTTTGTCAAAAGTGATCGCTA
ACATAAGCACCTGTAGGATCGTACAGGTTTACGCCTTCACGGGATAATGTGTTCTACAACATAAGCACCT
GTAGGATCGTACAGGTTTACGCGCTTAAGTCAATCCAATGCGTTCAGGTGCAACATAAGCACCTGTAGGA
TCGTACAGGTTTACGCAACTCCGTCATCGTGGATGTCAATATTGGCAACATAAGCACCTGTAGGATCGTA
CAGGTTTACGCTTGATTTCACCGCTGGCGTCAATTTCCGCTCATACTGCGTAAGAGTCTTTAACATAAGC
ACCTGTAGGATCGTACAGGTTTACGCTAGGCTCCTTTGTCAAAAGTGATCGCTAACATAAGCACCTGTAG
GATCGTACAGGTTTACGCCTTCACGGGATAATGTGTTCTACAACATAAGCACCTGTAGGATCGTACAGGT
TTACGCGCTTAAGTCAATCCAATGCGTTCAGGTGCAACATAAGCACCTGTAGGATCGTACAGGTTTACGC
AACTCCGTCATCGTGGATGTCAATATTGGCAACATAAGCACCTGTAGGATCGTACAGGTTTACGCTTGAT
TTCACCGCTGGCGTCAATGACTGCTCATACTGCGTAAGAGTCTTTAACATAAGCACCTGTAGGATCGTAC
AGGTTTACGCTAGGCTCCTTTGTCAAAAGTGATCGCTAACATAAGCACCTGTAGGATCGTACAGGTTTAC
GCCTTCACGGGATAATGTGTTCTACAACATAAGCACCTGTAGGATCGTACAGGTTTACGCGCTTAAGTCA
ATCCAATGCGTTCAGGTGCAACATAAGCACCTGTAGGATCGTACAGGTTTACGCAACTCCGTCATCGTGG
ATGTCAATATTGGCAACATAAGCACCTGTAGGATCGTACAGGTTTACGCTTGATTTCACCGCTGGCGTCA
ATTACTAGAGCCAGGCATCAAATAAAACGAAAGGCTCAGTCGAAAGACTGGGCCTTTCGTTTTATCTGTT
GTTTGTCGGTGAACGCTCTCTACTAGAGTCACACTGGCTCACCTTCGGGTGGGCCTTTCTGCGTTTATA
